Addgene plasmid #118500: pMRE150
Purpose: broad-host range plasmid to constitutively express fluorescent protein genes in bacteria
Depositing lab: Mitja Remus-Emsermann. Depositing organization: University of Canterbury. Publication: Chromatic Bacteria - A Broad Host-Range Plasmid and Chromosomal Insertion Toolbox for Fluorescent Protein Expression in Bacteria. Schlechter RO, Jun H, Bernach M, Oso S, Boyd E, Munoz-Lintz DA, Dobson RCJ, Remus DM, Remus-Emsermann MNP. Front Microbiol. 2018 Dec 12;9:3052. doi: 10.3389/fmicb.2018.03052. eCollection 2018. PubMed 30631309.
Backbone
  Vector backbone: pFru97
  Vector type: Bacterial Expression
  Selectable markers: Chloramphenicol
Growth in bacteria
  Bacterial resistance: Kanamycin, 50 μg/mL
  Growth temperature: 37°C
  Growth strain: E. coli S17-1 lambda pir
  Copy number: High Copy
Gene/Insert
  Gene/Insert name: TagBFP2
  Species: Synthetic
  Cloning method: Gibson Cloning
Resource information
  A portion of this plasmid was derived from a plasmid made by: mTagBFP2-pBAD
Terms and licenses: Academic/Nonprofit Terms; Industry Terms: Not Available to Industry
Depositor comments: Please visit https://www.biorxiv.org/content/early/2018/09/07/402172 for bioRxiv preprint.
How to cite: pMRE150 was a gift from Mitja Remus-Emsermann (Addgene plasmid # 118500 ; http://n2t.net/addgene:118500 ; RRID:Addgene_118500)
