[The description below was written by a language model from this plasmid's Addgene catalogue record and pLannotate feature annotations shown in this document.]
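Description:
pMRE150 is a broad-host-range bacterial expression plasmid built on the pFru97 backbone and designed to label bacteria with a constitutively produced blue fluorescent protein. Replication depends on the pBBR1 oriV together with its cognate pBBR1 Rep protein, a system from Bordetella bronchiseptica that functions in many Gram-negative species. The record lists the plasmid as high copy and maintained in E. coli S17-1 lambda pir, a strain commonly used as a conjugative donor, although no transfer origin is annotated in the feature table. Selection is by kanamycin, with chloramphenicol recorded as an additional selectable marker.

The payload is mTagBFP2, a rapidly maturing monomeric blue fluorescent protein. The coding sequence was derived from an mTagBFP2-pBAD plasmid and inserted by Gibson cloning. It is followed by a lambda t0 terminator and then by a chloramphenicol acetyltransferase gene with its own cat promoter fragment and an rrnB T1 terminator, so fluorescence and chloramphenicol resistance sit side by side as one module. The promoter driving mTagBFP2 is not annotated and the record does not name it, stating only that expression is constitutive. Upstream lies an array of four rrnB T1 terminators, which would insulate the region from read-through transcription.

The table shows two kanamycin-resistance annotations: a neo (nptII) gene on the reverse strand and a second KanR gene on the forward strand. Each is adjacent to Tn5 transposase fragments. There are also remnants of ble, CmR, TcR, lacZα, an M13 origin and a T7 promoter, which appear to be backbone leftovers. The plasmid belongs to a toolbox of colour variants for fluorescently tagging diverse bacteria.
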