Features (pLannotate 1.2.2; 22 found; start..end, strand, type, name):
      1..711     +  CDS            mTagBFP2: mTagBFP2 is a basic (constitutively fluorescent) blue fluorescent protein published in 2011, derived from Entacmaea quadricolor. It is reported to be a very rapidly-maturing monomer with very low acid sensitivity.
    728..822     +  terminator     lambda t0 terminator: transcription terminator from phage lambda
    837..865     +  promoter       cat promoter (fragment): promoter of the E. coli cat gene encoding chloramphenicol acetyltransferase
    866..1522    +  CDS            cat: CAT_ECOLX - Experimental evidence at protein level: Swiss-Prot protein existence level 1. This enzyme is an effector of chloramphenicol resistance in bacteria. From Escherichia coli. This protein is used as a marker in many commonly used cloning vectors, such as pACYC184.
   1590..1676    +  terminator     rrnB T1 terminator: Escherichia coli rrnB; transcription terminator T1 from the E. coli rrnB gene
   1726..1842    -  CDS            CmR (fragment): chloramphenicol acetyltransferase; cat; confers resistance to chloramphenicol
   1842..1994    -  CDS            ble (fragment): BLE_KLEPN - Experimental evidence at protein level: Swiss-Prot protein existence level 1. Binding protein with a strong affinity to the bleomycin family of antibiotics. Binds to CL990; an antimitotic-antibiotic compound. From Klebsiella pneumoniae.
   2018..2809    -  CDS            neo: KKA2_KLEPN - Also known as kan, nptII. Experimental evidence at protein level: Swiss-Prot protein existence level 1. Resistance to kanamycin, neomycin, paromomycin, ribostamycin, butirosin and gentamicin B. From Klebsiella pneumoniae.
   2841..3125    -  CDS            tnpA (fragment): TN5P_ECOLX - Also known as tnp. Experimental evidence at protein level: Swiss-Prot protein existence level 1. Mediates transposition of transposon Tn5 by a 'cut and paste' mechanism. First, the monomeric transposase binds the 19 bp inverted DNA repeats flanking the transposon. Then, dimerization of the DNA- bound transposase creates a synaptic DNA complex. After nicking of the first DNA strand, excision of the transposon proceeds through a series of intermediates. The transposase then mediates the insertion of the transposon at a new site by strand transfer. The activity of the wild- type tran
   4289..5060    +  rep_origin     pBBR1 oriV: replication origin of the broad-host-range plasmid pBBR1 from Bordetella bronchiseptica; requires the pBBR1 Rep protein for replication
   5061..5723    +  CDS            pBBR1 Rep: replication protein for the broad-host-range plasmid pBBR1 from Bordetella bronchiseptica
   5784..5853    +  CDS            TcR (fragment): tetracycline efflux protein; tet; confers resistance to tetracycline
   6183..6214    -  CDS            CmR (fragment): chloramphenicol acetyltransferase confers resistance to chloramphenicol
   6214..6291    +  rep_origin     M13 ori (fragment): M13 bacteriophage origin of replication; arrow indicates direction of (+) strand synthesis
   6295..6450    -  CDS            lacZα (fragment): LacZα fragment of β-galactosidase; lacZ fragment
   6458..6476    +  promoter       T7 promoter: promoter for bacteriophage T7 RNA polymerase
   6519..6605    +  terminator     rrnB T1 terminator: Escherichia coli rrnB; transcription terminator T1 from the E. coli rrnB gene
   6702..6788    +  terminator     rrnB T1 terminator: Escherichia coli rrnB; transcription terminator T1 from the E. coli rrnB gene
   6885..6971    +  terminator     rrnB T1 terminator: Escherichia coli rrnB; transcription terminator T1 from the E. coli rrnB gene
   7068..7154    +  terminator     rrnB T1 terminator: Escherichia coli rrnB; transcription terminator T1 from the E. coli rrnB gene
   7310..8104    +  CDS            KanR: aminoglycoside phosphotransferase; aphA-3; confers resistance to kanamycin
   8112..8429    +  CDS            tnpA (fragment): TN5P_ECOLX - Also known as tnp. Experimental evidence at protein level: Swiss-Prot protein existence level 1. Mediates transposition of transposon Tn5 by a 'cut and paste' mechanism. First, the monomeric transposase binds the 19 bp inverted DNA repeats flanking the transposon. Then, dimerization of the DNA- bound transposase creates a synaptic DNA complex. After nicking of the first DNA strand, excision of the transposon proceeds through a series of intermediates. The transposase then mediates the insertion of the transposon at a new site by strand transfer. The activity of the wild- type tran
>Addgene plasmid #118500 | pMRE150 | addgene full sequence | sequence record 226527 | Addgene NGS Result
ATGGTGTCTAAGGGCGAAGAGCTGATTAAGGAGAACATGCACATGAAGCTGTACATGGAGGGCACCGTGG
ACAACCATCACTTCAAGTGCACATCCGAGGGCGAAGGCAAGCCCTACGAGGGCACCCAGACCATGAGAAT
CAAGGTGGTCGAGGGCGGCCCTCTCCCCTTCGCCTTCGACATCCTGGCTACTAGCTTCCTCTACGGCAGC
AAGACCTTCATCAACCACACCCAGGGCATCCCCGACTTCTTCAAGCAGTCCTTCCCTGAGGGCTTCACAT
GGGAGAGAGTCACCACATACGAAGACGGGGGCGTGCTGACCGCTACCCAGGACACCAGCCTCCAGGACGG
CTGCCTCATCTACAACGTCAAGATCAGAGGGGTGAACTTCACATCCAACGGCCCTGTGATGCAGAAGAAA
ACACTCGGCTGGGAGGCCTTCACCGAGACGCTGTACCCCGCTGACGGCGGCCTGGAAGGCAGAAACGACA
TGGCCCTGAAGCTCGTGGGCGGGAGCCATCTGATCGCAAACGCCAAGACCACATATAGATCCAAGAAACC
CGCTAAGAACCTCAAGATGCCTGGCGTCTACTATGTGGACTACAGACTGGAAAGAATCAAGGAGGCCAAC
AACGAGACCTACGTCGAGCAGCACGAGGTGGCAGTGGCCAGATACTGCGACCTCCCTAGCAAACTGGGGC
ACAAGCTTAATTAATTAGCTGAGCTTGGACTCCTGTTGATAGATCCAGTAATGACCTCAGAACTCCATCT
GGATTTGTTCAGAACGCTCGGTTGCCGCCGGGCGTTTTTTATTGGTGAGAATCCAAGCTAGCTTGGCGAG
ATTTTCAGGAGCTAAGGAAGCTAAAATGGAGAAAAAAATCACTGGATATACCACCGTTGATATATCCCAA
TGGCATCGTAAAGAACATTTTGAGGCATTTCAGTCAGTTGCTCAATGTACCTATAACCAGACCGTTCAGC
TGGATATTACGGCCTTTTTAAAGACCGTAAAGAAAAATAAGCACAAGTTTTATCCGGCCTTTATTCACAT
TCTTGCCCGCCTGATGAATGCTCATCCGGAATTTCGTATGGCAATGAAAGACGGTGAGCTGGTGATATGG
GATAGTGTTCACCCTTGTTACACCGTTTTCCATGAGCAAACTGAAACGTTTTCATCGCTCTGGAGTGAAT
ACCACGACGATTTCCGGCAGTTTCTACACATATATTCGCAAGATGTGGCGTGTTACGGTGAAAACCTGGC
CTATTTCCCTAAAGGGTTTATTGAGAATATGTTTTTCGTCTCAGCCAATCCCTGGGTGAGTTTCACCAGT
TTTGATTTAAACGTGGCCAATATGGACAACTTCTTCGCCCCCGTTTTCACCATGGGCAAATATTATACGC
AAGGCGACAAGGTGCTGATGCCGCTGGCGATTCAGGTTCATCATGCCGTTTGTGATGGCTTCCATGTCGG
CAGAATGCTTAATGAATTACAACAGTACTGCGATGAGTGGCAGGGCGGGGCGTAATTTTTTTAAGGCAGT
TATTGGTGCCCTTAAACGCCTGGGGTAATGACTCTCTAGCTTGAGGCATCAAATAAAACGAAAGGCTCAG
TCGAAAGACTGGGCCTTTCGTTTTATCTGTTGTTTGTCGGTGAACGCTCTCCTGAGTAGGACAAATCCGC
CGCTAGGAGCTTGCGGCCGCCAGTGTGATGGATATCTGCATAAAAACTGTTGTAATTCATTAAGCATTCT
GCCGACATGGAAGCCATCACAAACGGCATGATGAACCTGAATCGCCAGCGGCATCAGCACCTTGTCGCCT
TGCGTATAATATTTGCCCATGGGGGTGGGCGAAGAACTCCAGCATGAGATCCCCGCGCTGGAGGATCATC
CAGCCGGCGTCCCGGAAAACGATTCCGAAGCCCAACCTTTCATAGAAGGCGGCGGTGGAATCGAAATCTC
GTGATGGCAGGTTGGGCGTCGCTTGGTCGGTCATTTCGAACCCCAGAGTCCCGCTCAGAAGAACTCGTCA
AGAAGGCGATAGAAGGCGATGCGCTGCGAATCGGGAGCGGCGATACCGTAAAGCACGAGGAAGCGGTCAG
CCCATTCGCCGCCAAGCTCTTCAGCAATATCACGGGTAGCCAACGCTATGTCCTGATAGCGGTCCGCCAC
ACCCAGCCGGCCACAGTCGATGAATCCAGAAAAGCGGCCATTTTCCACCATGATATTCGGCAAGCAGGCA
TCGCCATGGGTCACGACGAGATCCTCGCCGTCGGGCATGCGCGCCTTGAGCCTGGCGAACAGTTCGGCTG
GCGCGAGCCCCTGATGCTCTTCGTCCAGATCATCCTGATCGACAAGACCGGCTTCCATCCGAGTACGTGC
TCGCTCGATGCGATGTTTCGCTTGGTGGTCGAATGGGCAGGTAGCCGGATCAAGCGTATGCAGCCGCCGC
ATTGCATCAGCCATGATGGATACTTTCTCGGCAGGAGCAAGGTGAGATGACAGGAGATCCTGCCCCGGCA
CTTCGCCCAATAGCAGCCAGTCCCTTCCCGCTTCAGTGACAACGTCGAGCACAGCTGCGCAAGGAACGCC
CGTCGTGGCCAGCCACGATAGCCGCGCTGCCTCGTCCTGCAGTTCATTCAGGGCACCGGACAGGTCGGTC
TTGACAAAAAGAACCGGGCGCCCCTGCGCTGACAGCCGGAACACGGCGGCATCAGAGCAGCCGATTGTCT
GTTGTGCCCAGTCATAGCCGAATAGCCTCTCCACCCAAGCGGCCGGAGAACCTGCGTGCAATCCATCTTG
TTCAATCATGCGAAACGATCCTCATCCTGTCTCTTGATCAGATCTTGATCCCCTGCGCCATCAGATCCTT
GGCGGCAAGAAAGCCATCCAGTTTACTTTGCAGGGCTTCCCAACCTTACCAGAGGGCGCCCCAGCTGGCA
ATTCCGGTTCGCTTGCTGTCCATAAAACCGCCCAGTCTAGCTATCGCCATGTAAGCCCACTGCAAGCTAC
CTGCTTTCTCTTTGCGCTTGCGTTTTCCCTTGTCCAGATAGCCCAGTAGCTGACATTCATCCCAGGTGGC
ACTTTTCGGGGAAATGTGCGCGCCCGCGTTCCTGCTGGCGCTGGGCCTGTTTCTGGCGCTGGACTTCCCG
CTGTTCCGTCAGCAGCTTTTCGCCCACGGCCTTGATGATCGCGGCGGCCTTGGCCTGCATATCCCGATTC
AACGGCCCCAGGGCGTCCAGAACGGGCTTCAGGCGCTCCCGAAGGTCTCGGGCCGTCTCTTGGGCTTGAT
CGGCCTTCTTGCGCATCTCACGCGCTCCTGCGGCGGCCTGTAGGGCAGGCTCATACCCCTGCCGAACCGC
TTTTGTCAGCCGGTCGGCCACGGCTTCCGGCGTCTCAACGCGCTTTGAGATTCCCAGCTTTTCGGCCAAT
CCCTGCGGTGCATAGGCGCGTGGCTCGACCGCTTGCGGGCTGATGGTGACGTGGCCCACTGGTGGCCGCT
CCAGGGCCTCGTAGAACGCCTGAATGCGCGTGTGACGTGCCTTGCTGCCCTCGATGCCCCGTTGCAGCCC
TAGATCGGCCACAGCGGCCGCAAACGTGGTCTGGTCGCGGGTCATCTGCGCTTTGTTGCCGATGAACTCC
TTGGCCGACAGCCTGCCGTCCTGCGTCAGCGGCACCACGAACGCGGTCATGTGCGGGCTGGTTTCGTCAC
GGTGGATGCTGGCCGTCACGATGCGATCCGCCCCGTACTTGTCCGCCAGCCACTTGTGCGCCTTCTCGAA
GAACGCCGCCTGCTGTTCTTGGCTGGCCGACTTCCACCATTCCGGGCTGGCCGTCATGACGTACTCGACC
GCCAACACAGCGTCCTTGCGCCGCTTCTCTGGCAGCAACTCGCGCAGTCGGCCCATCGCTTCATCGGTGC
TGCTGGCCGCCCAGTGCTCGTTCTCTGGCGTCCTGCTGGCGTCAGCGTTGGGCGTCTCGCGCTCGCGGTA
GGCGTGCTTGAGACTGGCCGCCACGTTGCCCATTTTCGCCAGCTTCTTGCATCGCATGATCGCGTATGCC
GCCATGCCTGCCCCTCCCTTTTGGTGTCCAACCGGCTCGACGGGGGCAGCGCAAGGCGGTGCCTCCGGCG
GGCCACTCAATGCTTGAGTATACTCACTAGACTTTGCTTCGCAAAGTCGTGACCGCCTACGGCGGCTGCG
GCGCCCTACGGGCTTGCTCTCCGGGCTTCGCCCTGCGCGGTCGCTGCGCTCCCTTGCCAGCCCGTGGATA
TGTGGACGATGGCCGCGAGCGGCCACCGGCTGGCTCGCTTCGCTCGGCCCGTGGACAACCCTGCTGGACA
AGCTGATGGACAGGCTGCGCCTGCCCACGAGCTTGACCACAGGGATTGCCCACCGGCTACCCAGCCTTCG
ACCACATACCCACCGGCTCCAACTGCGCGGCCTGCGGCCTTGCCCCATCAATTTTTTTAATTTTCTCTGG
GGAAAAGCCTCCGGCCTGCGGCCTGCGCGCTTCGCTTGCCGGTTGGACACCAAGTGGAAGGCGGGTCAAG
GCTCGCGCAGCGACCGCGCAGCGGCTTGGCCTTGACGCGCCTGGAACGACCCAAGCCTATGCGAGTGGGG
GCAGTCGAAGGGCGAAGCCCGCCCGCCTGCCCCCCGAGCCTCACGGCGGCGAGTGCGGGGGTTCCAAGGG
GGCAGCGCCACCTTGGGCAAGGCCGAAGGCCGCGCAGTCGATCAACAAGCCCCGGAGGGGCCACTTTTTG
CCGGAGGGGGAGCCGCGCCGAAGGCGTGGGGGAACCCCGCAGGGGTGCCCTTCTTTGGGCACCAAAGAAC
TAGATATAGGGCGAAATGCGAAAGACTTAAAAATCAACAACTTAAAAAAGGGGGGTACGCAACAGCTCAT
TGCGGCACCCCCCGCAATAGCTCATTGCGTAGGTTAAAGAAAATCTGTAATTGACTGCCACTTTTACGCA
ACGCATAATTGTTGTCGCGCTGCCGAAAAGTTGCAGCTGATTGCGCATGGTGCCGCAACCGTGCGGCACC
CCTACCGCATGGAGATAAGCATGGCCACGCAGTCCAGAGAAATCGGCATTCAAGCCAAGAACAAGCCCGG
TCACTGGGTGCAAACGGAACGCAAAGCGCATGAGGCGTGGGCCGGGCTTATTGCGAGGAAACCCACGGCG
GCAATGCTGCTGCATCACCTCGTGGCGCAGATGGGCCACCAGAACGCCGTGGTGGTCAGCCAGAAGACAC
TTTCCAAGCTCATCGGACGTTCTTTGCGGACGGTCCAATACGCAGTCAAGGACTTGGTGGCCGAGCGCTG
GATCTCCGTCGTGAAGCTCAACGGCCCCGGCACCGTGTCGGCCTACGTGGTCAATGACCGCGTGGCGTGG
GGCCAGCCCCGCGACCAGTTGCGCCTGTCGGTGTTCAGTGCCGCCGTGGTGGTTGATCACGACGACCAGG
ACGAATCGCTGTTGGGGCATGGCGACCTGCGCCGCATCCCGACCCTGTATCCGGGCGAGCAGCAACTACC
GACCGGCCCCGGCGAGGAGCCGCCCAGCCAGCCCGGCATTCCGGGCATGGAACCAGACCTGCCAGCCTTG
ACCGAAACGGAGGAATGGGAACGGCGCGGGCAGCAGCGCCTGCCGATGCCCGATGAGCCGTGTTTTCTGG
ACGATGGCGAGCCGTTGGAGCCGCCGACACGGGTCACGCTGCCGCGCCGGTAGCACTTGGGTTGCGCAGC
AACCCGTAAGTGCGCTGTTCCAGACTATCGGCTGTAGCCGCCTCGCCGCCCTATACCTTGTCTGCCTCCC
CGCGTTGCGTCGCGGTGCATGGAGCCGGGCCACCTCGACCTGAATGGAAGCCGGCGGCACCTCGCTAACG
GATTCACCGTTTTTATCAGGCTCTGGGAGGCAGAATAAATGATCATATCGTCAATTATTACCTCCACGGG
GAGAGCCTGAGCAAACTGGCCTCAGGCATTTGAGAAGCACACGGTCACACTGCTTCCGGTAGTCAATAAA
CCGGTAAACCAGCAATAGACATAAGCGGCTATTTAACGACCCTGCCCTGAACCGACGACCGGGTCGAATT
TGCTTTCGAATTTCTGCCATTCATCCGCTTATTATCACTTATTCAGGCGTAGCAACCAGGCGTTTAAGGG
CACCAATAACTGCCTTAAAAAAATTACGCCCCGCCCTGCCACTCATCGCAGTACGGCCTATTGGTTAAAA
AATGAGCTGATTTAACAAAAATTTAACGCGAATTTTAACAAAATATTAACGCTTACAATTTCCATTCGCC
ATTCAGGCTGCGCAACTGTTGGGAAGGGCGATCGGTGCGGGCCTCTTCGCTATTACGCCAGCTGGCGAAA
GGGGGATGTGCTGCAAGGCGATTAAGTTGGGTAACGCCAGGGTTTTCCCAGTCACGACGTTGTAAAACGA
CGGCCAGTGAGCGCGCGTAATACGACTCACTATAGGGCGAATTGGAGCTGGGGCCGCAATTCCCAATTCC
CCAGGCATCAAATAAAACGAAAGGCTCAGTCGAAAGACTGGGCCTTTCGTTTTATCTGTTGTTTGTCGGT
GAACGCTCTCCTGAGTAGGACAAATCCGCCGGGAGCGGATTTGAACGTTGCGAAGCAACGGCCCGGAGGG
TGGCGGGCAGGACGCCCGCCATAAACTGCCAGGAATTAATTCCCCAGGCATCAAATAAAACGAAAGGCTC
AGTCGAAAGACTGGGCCTTTCGTTTTATCTGTTGTTTGTCGGTGAACGCTCTCCTGAGTAGGACAAATCC
GCCGGGAGCGGATTTGAACGTTGCGAAGCAACGGCCCGGAGGGTGGCGGGCAGGACGCCCGCCATAAACT
GCCAGGAATTAATTCCCCAGGCATCAAATAAAACGAAAGGCTCAGTCGAAAGACTGGGCCTTTCGTTTTA
TCTGTTGTTTGTCGGTGAACGCTCTCCTGAGTAGGACAAATCCGCCGGGAGCGGATTTGAACGTTGCGAA
GCAACGGCCCGGAGGGTGGCGGGCAGGACGCCCGCCATAAACTGCCAGGAATTAATTCCCCAGGCATCAA
ATAAAACGAAAGGCTCAGTCGAAAGACTGGGCCTTTCGTTTTATCTGTTGTTTGTCGGTGAACGCTCTCC
TGAGTAGGACAAATCCGCCGGGAGCGGATTTGAACGTTGCGAAGCAACGGCCCGGAGGGTGGCGGGCAGG
ACGCCCGCCATAAACTGCCAGGAATTGGGGATCGGATTCGAGCTAAGAATTCCCTTGGGGTATCTTTAAA
TACTGTAGAAAAGAGGAAGGAAATAATAAATGGCTAAAATGAGAATATCACCGGAATTGAAAAAACTGAT
CGAAAAATACCGCTGCGTAAAAGATACGGAAGGAATGTCTCCTGCTAAGGTATATAAGCTGGTGGGAGAA
AATGAAAACCTATATTTAAAAATGACGGACAGCCGGTATAAAGGGACCACCTATGATGTGGAACGGGAAA
AGGACATGATGCTATGGCTGGAAGGAAAGCTGCCTGTTCCAAAGGTCCTGCACTTTGAACGGCATGATGG
CTGGAGCAATCTGCTCATGAGTGAGGCCGATGGCGTCCTTTGCTCGGAAGAGTATGAAGATGGACAAAGC
CCTGAAAAGATTATCGAGCTGTATGCGGAGTGCATCAGGCTCTTTCACTCCATCGACATATCGGATTGTC
CCTATACGAATAGCTTAGACAGCCGCTTAGCCGAATTGGATTACTTACTGAATAACGATCTGGCCGATGT
GGATTGCGAAAACTGGGAAGAAGACACTCCATTTAAAGATCCGCGCGAGCTGTATGATTTTTTAAAGACG
GAAAAGCCCGAAGAGGAACTTGTCTTTTCCCACGGCGACCTGGGAGACAGCAACATCTTTGTGAAAGATG
GCAAAGTAAGTGGCTTTATTGATCTTGGGAGAAGCGGCAGGGCGGACAAGTGGTATGACATTGCCTTCTG
CGTCCGGTCGATCAGGGAGGATGTCGGGGAAGAACAGTATGTCGAGCTATTTTTTGACTTACTGGGGATC
AAGCCTGATTGGGAGAAAATAAAATATTATATTTTACTGGATGAATTGTTTTAGAGCTCGCACGCTGCCG
CAAGCACTCAGGGCGCAAGGGCTGCTAAAGGAAGCGGAACACGTAGAAAGCCAGTCCGCAGAAACGGTGC
TGACCCCGGATGAATGTCAGCTACTGGGCTATCTGGACAAGGGAAAACGCAAGCGCAAAGAGAAAGCAGG
TAGCTTGCAGTGGGCTTACATGGCGATAGCTAGACTGGGCGGTTTTATGGACAGCAAGCGAACCGGAATT
GCCAGCTGGGGCGCCCTCTGGTAAGGTTGGGAAGCCCTGCAAAGTAAACTGGATGGCTTTCTTGCCGCCA
AGGATCTGATGGCGCAGGGGATCAAGATCTGATCAAGAGACAGGATACTAGTGGAGGAAGAAAAA
